Addgene plasmid #67018: HaloTag-G protein gamma-2
Purpose: G protein gamma-2 tagged with HaloTag on amino terminus
Depositing lab: Catherine Berlot. Depositing organization: Geisinger Health Center.
Backbone
  Vector backbone: pHT2
  Backbone manufacturer: Promega
  Backbone size w/o insert (bp): 3988
  Total vector size (bp): 5170
  Vector type: Mammalian Expression
Growth in bacteria
  Bacterial resistance: Ampicillin, 100 μg/mL
  Growth temperature: 37°C
  Growth strain: DH10B
  Copy number: High Copy
Gene/Insert
  Gene/Insert name: HaloTag-G protein gamma-2 (alt name: GNG2)
  Species: H. sapiens (human)
  Insert size (bp): 1182
  Entrez Gene: GNG2 (a.k.a. HG3F1)
  Promoter: CMV
  Tag / fusion protein: HaloTag (N terminal on insert)
  Cloning method: Restriction Enzyme; 5′ cloning site NheI (not destroyed); 3′ cloning site NotI (not destroyed)
  Sequencing primers: 5′ CMV Forward; 3′ EBV Reverse
Resource information
  A portion of this plasmid was derived from a plasmid made by: Gamma-2 cDNA obtained from Janet Robishaw, Weis Center for Research, Geisinger Clinic, Danville PA. HaloTag pHT2 was purchased from Promega.
Terms and licenses: Academic/Nonprofit Terms; Industry Terms: Not Available to Industry
Depositor comments: Gamma-2 insert can be retrieved from pHT2 using Ngo MIV.
How to cite: HaloTag-G protein gamma-2 was a gift from Catherine Berlot (Addgene plasmid # 67018 ; http://n2t.net/addgene:67018 ; RRID:Addgene_67018)
