[The description below was written by a language model from this plasmid's Addgene catalogue record and pLannotate feature annotations shown in this document.]
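Description:
HaloTag-G protein gamma-2 is a mammalian expression plasmid built on the Promega pHT2 backbone. It encodes the human G protein gamma-2 subunit (GNG2) fused at its amino terminus to HaloTag. The total size is 5,170 bp, and the recorded 1,182 bp fusion insert lies between NheI and NotI sites that were both preserved. In bacteria the plasmid is maintained through a high-copy ColE1/pUC-type origin and selected with ampicillin via the β-lactamase gene. An f1 origin is also present, along with small remnants of lacZα, bom and rop that are backbone leftovers rather than functional elements. No mammalian selection marker is annotated, which points to use by transient transfection.

Expression is driven by the CMV immediate early enhancer and promoter, followed by a chimeric β-globin/immunoglobulin intron that generally improves transcript processing and expression. A T7 promoter upstream of the coding region could also support in vitro transcription. The open reading frame starts with the HaloTag domain, which the annotation software identifies as the Rhodococcus haloalkane dehalogenase dhaA from which HaloTag was engineered. A short linker region joins it to the GNG2 coding sequence. The annotation matched GNG2 to the bovine protein entry, although the catalogue lists the insert as human. An SV40 polyadenylation signal terminates the transcript.

Because HaloTag binds synthetic chloroalkane ligands covalently, the fusion allows gamma-2, and by extension Gβγ complexes, to be labelled with fluorescent or affinity ligands in cells. The record itself states only that the plasmid provides the N-terminally tagged protein. The depositor notes that the gamma-2 insert can be excised with NgoMIV for transfer elsewhere.
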