Features (pLannotate 1.2.2; 16 found; start..end, strand, type, name):
    140..517     +  enhancer       CMV enhancer: human cytomegalovirus immediate early enhancer
    519..718     +  promoter       CMV promoter: human cytomegalovirus (CMV) immediate early promoter
    857..989     +  intron         chimeric intron: chimera between introns from human β-globin and immunoglobulin heavy chain genes
   1034..1052    +  promoter       T7 promoter: promoter for bacteriophage T7 RNA polymerase
   1087..1965    +  CDS            dhaA: DHAA_RHOSD - Experimental evidence at protein level: Swiss-Prot protein existence level 1. Catalyzes hydrolytic cleavage of carbon-halogen bonds in halogenated aliphatic compounds, leading to the formation of the corresponding primary alcohols, halide ions and protons. Has a broad substrate specificity, which includes primary, secondary and cyclic haloalkanes (chain length > C4). From Rhodococcus sp. (strain TDTM0003).
   1987..2199    +  CDS            GNG2 (sequence withheld): GBG2_BOVIN - Experimental evidence at protein level: Swiss-Prot protein existence level 1. Guanine nucleotide-binding proteins (G proteins) are involved as a modulator or transducer in various transmembrane signaling systems. The beta and gamma chains are required for the GTPase activity, for replacement of GDP by GTP, and for G protein-effector interaction. From Bos taurus (Bovine).
   2244..2261    -  promoter       T3 promoter (fragment): promoter for bacteriophage T3 RNA polymerase
   2279..2400    -  polyA_signal   SV40 poly(A) signal: SV40 polyadenylation signal
   2423..2491    -  CDS            large T antigen (fragment): large T antigen from SV40 (simian virus 40)
   2515..2582    +  CDS            lacZα (fragment): LacZα fragment of β-galactosidase; lacZ fragment
   2586..3041    +  rep_origin     f1 ori (sequence partly withheld): f1 bacteriophage origin of replication; arrow indicates direction of (+) strand synthesis
   3042..3141    -  misc_feature   bom (fragment): basis of mobility region from pBR322
   3243..3278    -  CDS            rop (fragment): Rop protein, which maintains plasmids at low copy number; rop
   3373..3477    +  promoter       AmpR promoter: bla
   3478..4338    +  CDS            AmpR: β-lactamase; bla; confers resistance to ampicillin, carbenicillin, and related antibiotics
   4509..5097    +  rep_origin     ori: high-copy-number ColE1/pMB1/pBR322/pUC origin of replication
>Addgene plasmid #67018 | HaloTag-G protein gamma-2 | depositor full sequence | sequence record 115487 | HaloTag-G protein gamma-2 sequence 5170 bps
TCAATATTGGCCATTAGCCATATTATTCATTGGTTATATAGCATAAATCAATATTGGCTATTGGCCATTG
CATACGTTGTATCTATATCATAATATGTACATTTATATTGGCTCATGTCCAATATGACCGCCATGTTGGC
ATTGATTATTGACTAGTTATTAATAGTAATCAATTACGGGGTCATTAGTTCATAGCCCATATATGGAGTT
CCGCGTTACATAACTTACGGTAAATGGCCCGCCTGGCTGACCGCCCAACGACCCCCGCCCATTGACGTCA
ATAATGACGTATGTTCCCATAGTAACGCCAATAGGGACTTTCCATTGACGTCAATGGGTGGAGTATTTAC
GGTAAACTGCCCACTTGGCAGTACATCAAGTGTATCATATGCCAAGTCCGCCCCCTATTGACGTCAATGA
CGGTAAATGGCCCGCCTGGCATTATGCCCAGTACATGACCTTACGGGACTTTCCTACTTGGCAGTACATC
TACGTATTAGTCATCGCTATTACCATGGTGATGCGGTTTTGGCAGTACACCAATGGGCGTGGATAGCGGT
TTGACTCACGGGGATTTCCAAGTCTCCACCCCATTGACGTCAATGGGAGTTTGTTTTGGCACCAAAATCA
ACGGGACTTTCCAAAATGTCGTAATAACCCCGCCCCGTTGACGCAAATGGGCGGTAGGCGTGTACGGTGG
GAGGTCTATATAAGCAGAGCTCGTTTAGTGAACCGTCAGATCACTAGAAGCTTTATTGCGGTAGTTTATC
ACAGTTAAATTGCTAACGCAGTCAGTGCTTCTGACACAACAGTCTCGAACTTAAGCTGCAGAAGTTGGTC
GTGAGGCACTGGGCAGGTAAGTATCAAGGTTACAAGACAGGTTTAAGGAGACCAATAGAAACTGGGCTTG
TCGAGACAGAGAAGACTCTTGCGTTTCTGATAGGCACCTATTGGTCTTACTGACATCCACTTTGCCTTTC
TCTCCACAGGTGTCCACTCCCAGTTCAATTACAGCTCTTAAGGCTAGAGTACTTAATACGACTCACTATA
GGCTAGCCAGCTGGCGCGGATATCGCCACCATGGGATCCGAAATCGGTACAGGCTTCCCCTTCGACCCCC
ATTATGTGGAAGTCCTGGGCGAGCGTATGCACTACGTCGATGTTGGACCGCGGGATGGCACGCCTGTGCT
GTTCCTGCACGGTAACCCGACCTCGTCCTACCTGTGGCGCAACATCATCCCGCATGTAGCACCGAGTCAT
CGGTGCATTGCTCCAGACCTGATCGGGATGGGAAAATCGGACAAACCAGACCTCGATTATTTCTTCGACG
ACCACGTCCGCTACCTCGATGCCTTCATCGAAGCCTTGGGTTTGGAAGAGGTCGTCCTGGTCATCCACGA
CTGGGGCTCAGCTCTCGGATTCCACTGGGCCAAGCGCAATCCGGAACGGGTCAAAGGTATTGCATGTATG
GAATTCATCCGGCCTATCCCGACGTGGGACGAATGGCCAGAATTCGCCCGTGAGACCTTCCAGGCCTTCC
GGACCGCCGACGTCGGCCGAGAGTTGATCATCGATCAGAACGCTTTCATCGAGGGTGCGCTCCCGATGGG
GGTCGTCCGTCCGCTTACGGAGGTCGAGATGGACCACTATCGCGAGCCCTTCCTCAAGCCTGTTGACCGA
GAGCCACTGTGGCGATTCCCCAACGAGCTGCCCATCGCCGGTGAGCCCGCGAACATCGTCGCGCTCGTCG
AGGCATACATGAACTGGCTGCACCAGTCACCTGTCCCGAAGTTGTTGTTCTGGGGCACACCCGGCGTACT
GATCCCCCCGGCCGAAGCCGCGAGACTTGCCGAAAGCCTCCCCAACTGCAAGACAGTGGACATCGGCCCG
GGATTGTTCTTGCTCCAGGAAGACAACCCGGACCTTATCGGCAGTGAGATCGCGCGCTGGCTCCCCGGGC
TGGCCGGCTCCGGTGGGGGCGGGAGC
[213 nt withheld, positions 1987-2199]
TAAGGATCCGCCGGCTAATAGTTAATTAAGTAGGCGGCCGCTTCCCTTTAGTGAGGGTTAATGCTTCGAG
CAGACATGATAAGATACATTGATGAGTTTGGACAAACCACAACTAGAATGCAGTGAAAAAAATGCTTTAT
TTGTGAAATTTGTGATGCTATTGCTTTATTTGTAACCATTATAAGCTGCAATAAACAAGTTAACAACAAC
AATTGCATTCATTTTATGTTTCAGGTTCAGGGGGAGATGTGGGAGGTTTTTTAAAGCAAGTAAAACCTCT
ACAAATGTGGTAAAATCCGATAAGGATCGATCCGGGCTGGCGTAATAGCGAAGAGGCCCGCACCGATCGC
CCTTCCCAACAGTTGCGCAGCCTGAATGGCGAATGG
[124 nt withheld, positions 2586-2709]
CGCG
[88 nt withheld, positions 2714-2801]
A
[49 nt withheld, positions 2803-2851]
CCTTTGACGTTGGAGTCCACGTTCTTT
[37 nt withheld, positions 2879-2915]
ACCCTATCTCGGTCTATTCTTTTGATTTATAAGGGATTTTGCCGATTTCGGCCTATTGGTTAAAAAATGA
GCTGATTTAACAAAAATTTAACGCGAATTTTAACAAAATATTAACGCTTACAATTTCCTGATGCGGTATT
TTCTCCTTACGCATCTGTGCGGTATTTCACACCGCATATGGTGCACTCTCAGTACAATCTGCTCTGATGC
CGCATAGTTAAGCCAGCCCCGACACCCGCCAACACCCGCTGACGCGCCCTGACGGGCTTGTCTGCTCCCG
GCATCCGCTTACAGACAAGCTGTGACCGTCTCCGGGAGCTGCATGTGTCAGAGGTTTTCACCGTCATCAC
CGAAACGCGCGAGACGAAAGGGCCTCGTGATACGCCTATTTTTATAGGTTAATGTCATGATAATAATGGT
TTCTTAGACGTCAGGTGGCACTTTTCGGGGAAATGTGCGCGGAACCCCTATTTGTTTATTTTTCTAAATA
CATTCAAATATGTATCCGCTCATGAGACAATAACCCTGATAAATGCTTCAATAATATTGAAAAAGGAAGA
GTATGAGTATTCAACATTTCCGTGTCGCCCTTATTCCCTTTTTTGCGGCATTTTGCCTTCCTGTTTTTGC
TCACCCAGAAACGCTGGTGAAAGTAAAAGATGCTGAAGATCAGTTGGGTGCACGAGTGGGTTACATCGAA
CTGGATCTCAACAGCGGTAAGATCCTTGAGAGTTTTCGCCCCGAAGAACGTTTTCCAATGATGAGCACTT
TTAAAGTTCTGCTATGTGGCGCGGTATTATCCCGTATTGACGCCGGGCAAGAGCAACTCGGTCGCCGCAT
ACACTATTCTCAGAATGACTTGGTTGAGTACTCACCAGTCACAGAAAAGCATCTTACGGATGGCATGACA
GTAAGAGAATTATGCAGTGCTGCCATAACCATGAGTGATAACACTGCGGCCAACTTACTTCTGACAACGA
TCGGAGGACCGAAGGAGCTAACCGCTTTTTTGCACAACATGGGGGATCATGTAACTCGCCTTGATCGTTG
GGAACCGGAGCTGAATGAAGCCATACCAAACGACGAGCGTGACACCACGATGCCTGTAGCAATGGCAACA
ACGTTGCGCAAACTATTAACTGGCGAACTACTTACTCTAGCTTCCCGGCAACAATTAATAGACTGGATGG
AGGCGGATAAAGTTGCAGGACCACTTCTGCGCTCGGCCCTTCCGGCTGGCTGGTTTATTGCTGATAAATC
TGGAGCCGGTGAGCGTGGGTCTCGCGGTATCATTGCAGCACTGGGGCCAGATGGTAAGCCCTCCCGTATC
GTAGTTATCTACACGACGGGGAGTCAGGCAACTATGGATGAACGAAATAGACAGATCGCTGAGATAGGTG
CCTCACTGATTAAGCATTGGTAACTGTCAGACCAAGTTTACTCATATATACTTTAGATTGATTTAAAACT
TCATTTTTAATTTAAAAGGATCTAGGTGAAGATCCTTTTTGATAATCTCATGACCAAAATCCCTTAACGT
GAGTTTTCGTTCCACTGAGCGTCAGACCCCGTAGAAAAGATCAAAGGATCTTCTTGAGATCCTTTTTTTC
TGCGCGTAATCTGCTGCTTGCAAACAAAAAAACCACCGCTACCAGCGGTGGTTTGTTTGCCGGATCAAGA
GCTACCAACTCTTTTTCCGAAGGTAACTGGCTTCAGCAGAGCGCAGATACCAAATACTGTTCTTCTAGTG
TAGCCGTAGTTAGGCCACCACTTCAAGAACTCTGTAGCACCGCCTACATACCTCGCTCTGCTAATCCTGT
TACCAGTGGCTGCTGCCAGTGGCGATAAGTCGTGTCTTACCGGGTTGGACTCAAGACGATAGTTACCGGA
TAAGGCGCAGCGGTCGGGCTGAACGGGGGGTTCGTGCACACAGCCCAGCTTGGAGCGAACGACCTACACC
GAACTGAGATACCTACAGCGTGAGCTATGAGAAAGCGCCACGCTTCCCGAAGGGAGAAAGGCGGACAGGT
ATCCGGTAAGCGGCAGGGTCGGAACAGGAGAGCGCACGAGGGAGCTTCCAGGGGGAAACGCCTGGTATCT
TTATAGTCCTGTCGGGTTTCGCCACCTCTGACTTGAGCGTCGATTTTTGTGATGCTCGTCAGGGGGGCGG
AGCCTATGGAAAAACGCCAGCAACGCGGCCTTTTTACGGTTCCTGGCCTTTTGCTGGCCTTTTGCTCACA
TGGCTCGACAGATCT
