>Addgene plasmid #67018 | HaloTag-G protein gamma-2 | addgene partial sequence | sequence record 118941 | CMV-F 5'-CGCAAATGGGCGGTAGGCGTG-3'
CCGGTCAGATCACTAGAAGCTTTATTGCGGTAGTTTATCACAGTTAAATTGCTAACGCAGTCAGTGCTTC
TGACACAACAGTCTCGAACTTAAGCTGCAGAAGTTGGTCGTGAGGCACTGGGCAGGTAAGTATCAAGGTT
ACAAGACAGGTTTAAGGAGACCAATAGAAACTGGGCTTGTCGAGACAGAGAAGACTCTTGCGTTTCTGAT
AGGCACCTATTGGTCTTACTGACATCCACTTTGCCTTTCTCTCCACAGGTGTCCACTCCCAGTTCAATTA
CAGCTCTTAAGGCTAGAGTACTTAATACGACTCACTATAGGCTAGCCAGCTGGCGCGGATATCGCCACCA
TGGGATCCGAAATCGGTACAGGCTTCCCCTTCGACCCCCATTATGTGGAAGTCCTGGGCGAGCGTATGCA
CTACGTCGATGTTGGACCGCGGGATGGCACGCCTGTGCTGTTCCTGCACGGTAACCCGACCTCGTCCTAC
CTGTGGCGCAACATCATCCCGCATGTAGCACCGAGTCATCGGTGCATTGCTCCAGACCTGATCGGGATGG
GAAAATCGGACAAACCAGACCTCGATTATTTCTTCGACGACCACGTCCGCTACCTCGATGCCTTCATCGA
AGCCTTGGGTTTGGAAGAGGTCGTCCTGGTCATCCACGACTGGGGCTCAGCTCTCGGATTCCACTGGGCC
AAGCGCAATCCGGAACGGGTCAAAGGTATTGCATGTATGGAATTCATCCGGCCTATCCCGACGTGGGACG
AATGGCCAGAATTCGCCCGTGAGACCTTCCAGGCCTTCCGGACCGCCGACGTC
