>Addgene plasmid #67018 | HaloTag-G protein gamma-2 | addgene partial sequence | sequence record 118942 | EBV-rev 5'-GTGGTTTGTCCAAACTCATC-3'
CCCTCACTAAAGGGAAGCGGCCGCCTACTTAATTAACTATTAGCCGGCGGATCCTTA
[213 nt withheld, positions 58-270]
GCTCCCGCCCCCACCGGAGCCGGCCAGCCCGGGGAGCCAGCGCGCGATCTCACTGCCGATAAGGTCCGGG
TTGTCTTCCTGGAGCAAGAACAATCCCGGGCCGATGTCCACTGTCTTGCAGTTGGGGAGGCTTTCGGCAA
GTCTCGCGGCTTCGGCCGGGGGGATCAGTACGCCGGGTGTGCCCCAGAACAACAACTTCGGGACAGGTGA
CTGGTGCAGCCAGTTCATGTATGCCTCGACGAGCGCGACGATGTTCGCGGGCTCACCGGCGATGGGCAGC
TCGTTGGGGAATCGCCACAGTGGCTCTCGGTCAACAGGCTTGAGGAAGGGCTCGCGATAGTGGTCCATCT
CGACCTCCGTAAGCGGACGGACGACCCCCATCGGGAGCGCACCCTCGATGAAAGCGTTCTGATCGATGAT
CAACTCTCGGCCGACGTCGGCGGTCCGGAAGGCCTGGAAGGTCTCACGGGCGAATTCTGGCCATTCGTCC
CACGTCGGGATAGGCCGGATGAATTCCATACATGCAATACCTTTGACCCGTTCCGGATTGCGCTTGGCCC
